>Addgene plasmid #126268 | pGWB14-LYX050 | addgene full sequence | sequence record 246579 | Addgene NGS Result
TCGGTCTTGCCTTGCTCGTCGGTGATGTACTTCACCAGCTCCGCGAAGTCGCTCTTCTTGATGGAGCGCA
TGGGGACGTGCTTGGCAATCACGCGCACCCCCCGGCCGTTTTAGCGGCTAAAAAAGTCATGGCTCTGCCC
TCGGGCGGACCACGCCCATCATGACCTTGCCAAGCTCGTCCTGCTTCTCTTCGATCTTCGCCAGCAGGGC
GAGGATCGTGGCATCACCGAACCGCGCCGTGCGCGGGTCGTCGGTGAGCCAGAGTTTCAGCAGGCCGCCC
AGGCGGCCCAGGTCGCCATTGATGCGGGCCAGCTCGCGGACGTGCTCATAGTCCACGACGCCCGTGATTT
TGTAGCCCTGGCCGACGGCCAGCAGGTAGGCCGACAGGCTCATGCCGGCCGCCGCCGCCTTTTCCTCAAT
CGCTCTTCGTTCGTCTGGAAGGCAGTACACCTTGATAGGTGGGCTGCCCTTCCTGGTTGGCTTGGTTTCA
TCAGCCATCCGCTTGCCCTCATCTGTTACGCCGGCGGTAGCCGGCCAGCCTCGCAGAGCAGGATTCCCGT
TGAGCACCGCCAGGTGCGAATAAGGGACAGTGAAGAAGGAACACCCGCTCGCGGGTGGGCCTACTTCACC
TATCCTGCCCGGCTGACGCCGTTGGATACACCAAGGAAAGTCTACACGAACCCTTTGGCAAAATCCTGTA
TATCGTGCGAAAAAGGATGGATATACCGAAAAAATCGCTATAATGACCCCGAAGCAGGGTTATGCAGCGG
AAAAGCGCCACGCTTCCCGAAGGGAGAAAGGCGGACAGGTATCCGGTAAGCGGCAGGGTCGGAACAGGAG
AGCGCACGAGGGAGCTTCCAGGGGGAAACGCCTGGTATCTTTATAGTCCTGTCGGGTTTCGCCACCTCTG
ACTTGAGCGTCGATTTTTGTGATGCTCGTCAGGGGGGCGGAGCCTATGGAAAAACGCCAGCAACGCGGCC
TTTTTACGGTTCCTGGCCTTTTGCTGGCCTTTTGCTCACATGTTCTTTCCTGCGTTATCCCCTGATTCTG
TGGATAACCGTATTACCGCCTTTGAGTGAGCTGATACCGCTCGCCGCAGCCGAACGACCGAGCGCAGCGA
GTCAGTGAGCGAGGAAGCGGAAGAGCGCCAGAAGGCCGCCAGAGAGGCCGAGCGCGGCCGTGAGGCTTGG
ACGCTAGGGCAGGGCATGAAAAAGCCCGTAGCGGGCTGCTACGGGCGTCTGACGCGGTGGAAAGGGGGAG
GGGATGTTGTCTACATGGCTCTGCTGTAGTGAGTGGGTTGCGCTCCGGCAGCGGTCCTGATCAATCGTCA
CCCTTTCTCGGTCCTTCAACGTTCCTGACAACGAGCCTCCTTTTCGCCAATCCATCGACAATCACCGCGA
GTCCCTGCTCGAACGCTGCGTCCGGACCGGCTTCGTCGAAGGCGTCTATCGCGGCCCGCAACAGCGGCGA
GAGCGGAGCCTGTTCAACGGTGCCGCCGCGCTCGCCGGCATCGCTGTCGCCGGCCTGCTCCTCAAGCACG
GCCCCAACAGTGAAGTAGCTGATTGTCATCAGCGCATTGACGGCGTCCCCGGCCGAAAAACCCGCCTCGC
AGAGGAAGCGAAGCTGCGCGTCGGCCGTTTCCATCTGCGGTGCGCCCGGTCGCGTGCCGGCATGGATGCG
CGCGCCATCGCGGTAGGCGAGCAGCGCCTGCCTGAAGCTGCGGGCATTCCCGATCAGAAATGAGCGCCAG
TCGTCGTCGGCTCTCGGCACCGAATGCGTATGATTCTCCGCCAGCATGGCTTCGGCCAGTGCGTCGAGCA
GCGCCCGCTTGTTCCTGAAGTGCCAGTAAAGCGCCGGCTGCTGAACCCCCAACCGTTCCGCCAGTTTGCG
TGTCGTCAGACCGTCTACGCCGACCTCGTTCAACAGGTCCAGGGCGGCACGGATCACTGTATTCGGCTGC
AACTTTGTCATGCTTGACACTTTATCACTGATAAACATAATATGTCCACCAACTTATCAGTGATAAAGAA
TCCGCGCGTTCAATCGGACCAGCGGAGGCTGGTCCGGAGGCCAGACGTGAAACCCAACATACCCCTGATC
GTAATTCTGAGCACTGTCGCGCTCGACGCTGTCGGCATCGGCCTGATTATGCCGGTGCTGCCGGGCCTCC
TGCGCGATCTGGTTCACTCGAACGACGTCACCGCCCACTATGGCATTCTGCTGGCGCTGTATGCGTTGGT
GCAATTTGCCTGCGCACCTGTGCTGGGCGCGCTGTCGGATCGTTTCGGGCGGCGGCCAATCTTGCTCGTC
TCGCTGGCCGGCGCCAGATCTGGGGAACCCTGTGGTTGGCATGCACATACAAATGGACGAACGGATAAAC
CTTTTCACGCCCTTTTAAATATCCGATTATTCTAATAAACGCTCTTTTCTCTTAGGTTTACCCGCCAATA
TATCCTGTCAAACACTGATAGTTTAAACGTTGCGATTAAGAATTCGAGCTCGGTACCCCCCTACTCCAAA
AATGTCAAAGATACAGTCTCAGAAGACCAAAGGGCTATTGAGACTTTTCAACAAAGGGTAATTTCGGGAA
ACCTCCTCGGATTCCATTGCCCAGCTATCTGTCACTTCATCGAAAGGACAGTAGAAAAGGAAGGTGGCTC
CTACAAATGCCATCATTGCGATAAAGGAAAGGCTATCATTCAAGATGCCTCTGCCGACAGTGGTCCCAAA
GATGGACCCCCACCCACGAGGAGCATCGTGGAAAAAGAAGACGTTCCAACCACGTCTTCAAAGCAAGTGG
ATTGATGTGACATCTCCACTGACGTAAGGGATGACGCACAATCCCACTATCCTTCGCAAGACCCTTCCTC
TATATAAGGAAGTTCATTTCATTTGGAGAGGACAGCCCAAGCTTCGACTCTAGAGGATCCCCTTAAATCG
ATATGGAACGAGCTATACAAGGAAACGACGCTAGGGAACAAGCTAACAGTGAACGTTGGGATGGAGGATC
AGGAGGTACCACTTCTCCCTTCAAACTTCCTGACGAAAGTCCGAGTTGGACTGAGTGGCGGCTACATAAC
GATGAGACGAATTCGAATCAAGATAATCCCCTTGGTTTCAAGGAAAGCTGGGGTTTCGGGAAAGTTGTAT
TTAAGAGATATCTCAGATACGACAGGACGGAAGCTTCACTGCACAGAGTCCTTGGATCTTGGACGGGAGA
TTCGGTTAACTATGCAGCATCTCGATTTTTCGGTTTCGACCAGATCGGATGTACCTATAGTATTCGGTTT
CGAGGAGTTAGTATCACCGTTTCTGGAGGGTCTCGAACTCTTCAGCATCTCTGTGAGATGGCAATTCGGT
CTAAGCAAGAACTGCTACAGCTTGCCCCAATCGAAGTGGAAAGTAATGTATCAAGAGGATGCCCTGAAGG
TACTCAAACCTTCGAAAAAGAAAGCGAGTAAGTCGAGGGCGAGCTCGAATTCGGTACGCTGAAATCACCA
GTCTCTCTCTACAAATCTATCTCTCTCTATTTTCTCCATAAATAATGTGTGAGTAGTTTCCCGATAAGGG
AAATTAGGGTTCTTATAGGGTTTCGCTCATGTGTTGAGCATATAAGAAACCCTTAGTATGTATTTGTATT
TGTAAAATACTTCTATCAATAAAATTTCTAATTCCTAAAACCAAAATCCAGTACTAAAATCCAGATCTCC
CTGCAGGTCCCCAGATTAGCCTTTTCAATTTCAGAAAGAATGCTAACCCACAGATGGTTAGAGAGGCTTA
CGCAGCAGGTCTCATCAAGACGATCTACCCGAGCAATAATCTCCAGGAAATCAAATACCTTCCCAAGAAG
GTTAAAGATGCAGTCAAAAGATTCAGGACTAACTGCATCAAGAACACAGAGAAAGATATATTTCTCAAGA
TCAGAAGTACTATTCCAGTATGGACGATTCAAGGCTTGCTTCACAAACCAAGGCAAGTAATAGAGATTGG
AGTCTCTAAAAAGGTAGTTCCCACTGAATCAAAGGCCATGGAGTCAAAGATTCAAATAGAGGACCTAACA
GAACTCGCCGTAAAGACTGGCGAACAGTTCATACAGAGTCTCTTACGACTCAATGACAAGAAGAAAATCT
TCGTCAACATGGTGGAGCACGACACACTTGTCTACTCCAAAAATATCAAAGATACAGTCTCAGAAGACCA
AAGGGCAATTGAGACTTTTCAACAAAGGGTAATATCCGGAAACCTCCTCGGATTCCATTGCCCAGCTATC
TGTCACTTTATTGTGAAGATAGTGGAAAAGGAAGGTGGCTCCTACAAATGCCATCATTGCGATAAAGGAA
AGGCCATCGTTGAAGATGCCTCTGCCGACAGTGGTCCCAAAGATGGACCCCCACCCACGAGGAGCATCGT
GGAAAAAGAAGACGTTCCAACCACGTCTTCAAAGCAAGTGGATTGATGTGATATCTCCACTGACGTAAGG
GATGACGCACAATCCCACTATCCTTCGCAAGACCCTTCCTCTATATAAGGAAGTTCATTTCATTTGGAGA
GAACACGGGGGACTCTAGAGTTATCAACAAGTTTGTACAAAAAAGCAGGCTCCACCACTAGTATGGCTTC
CACCCAGCAAGCGGTGAGTTCTGCTTCTGATGCAGACCAGCAGTATGCAAAGCTTGACGAAAGGAAAAGG
AAGAGAATGGAATCCAATCGTGAGTCTGCTCGTAGGTCACGGATGAGGAAGCAACAACTATTGGGAGAGT
TGATGAGCGAAACAACACAACTACATAAACAGAACAGTATCTGCCGTGAGAGGATTGATTCTGTCGAGAG
AAATTATCGTGCGATGGATGCAGAGAACAATGTGTTGAGAGCTCAGATTGCTGAATTAACTGAACGTTTG
AATTCATTGAACTCGCTCACTCAATTTTGGGCTGATGCTAATGGATTTCCTGTGGAACTCCCTGAAATTC
CCGACACATTGCTTGAGCCATGGAAGTTGCCTTGCCCTATTCAACCTATCGATGCCTCTTCTGGTATGTT
GCTGTTTCCCGGGGACCCAGCTTTCTTGTACAAAGTGGTTGATAACAGCGGGTTAATTAACATCTTTTAC
CCATACGATGTTCCTGACTATGCGGGCTATCCCTATGACGTCCCGGACTATGCAGGATCCTATCCATATG
ACGTTCCAGATTACGCTGCTCAGTGCAGCGCTTAGAGCTCGAATTTCCCCGATCGTTCAAACATTTGGCA
ATAAAGTTTCTTAAGATTGAATCCTGTTGCCGGTCTTGCGATGATTATCATATAATTTCTGTTGAATTAC
GTTAAGCATGTAATAATTAACATGTAATGCATGACGTTATTTATGAGATGGGTTTTTATGATTAGAGTCC
CGCAATTATACATTTAATACGCGATAGAAAACAAAATATAGCGCGCAAACTAGGATAAATTATCGCGCGC
GGTGTCATCTATGTTACTAGATCGGGAATTAGCTTCATCAACGCAAGACATGCGCACGACCGTCTGACAG
GAGAGGAATTTCCGACGAGCACAGAAAGGACTTGCTCTTGGACGTAGGCCTATTTCTCAGGCACATGTAT
CAAGTGTTCGGACGTGGGTTTTCGATGGTGTATCAGCCGCCGCCAACTGGGAGATGAGGAGGCTTTCTTG
GGGGGCAGTCAGCAGTTCATTTCACAAGACAGAGGAACTTGTAAGGAGATGCACTGATTTATCTTGGCGC
AAACCAGCAGGACGAATTAGTGGGAATAGCCCGCGAATATCTAAGTTATGCCTGTCGGCATGAGCAGAAA
CTTCCAATTCGAAACAGTTTGGAGAGGTTGTTTTTGGGCATACCTTTTGTTAGTCAGCCTCTCGATTGCT
CATCGTCATTACACAGTACCGAAGTTTGATCGATCTAGTAACATAGATGACACCGCGCGCGATAATTTAT
CCTAGTTTGCGCGCTATATTTTGTTTTCTATCGCGTATTAAATGTATAATTGCGGGACTCTAATCATAAA
AACCCATCTCATAAATAACGTCATGCATTACATGTTAATTATTACATGCTTAACGTAATTCAACAGAAAT
TATATGATAATCATCGCAAGACCGGCAACAGGATTCAATCTTAAGAAACTTTATTGCCAAATGTTTGAAC
GATCTGCTTCGACGCACTCCTTCTTTACTCCACCATCTCGTCCTTATTGAAAACGTGGGTAGCACCAAAA
CGAATCAAGTCGCTGGAACTGAAGTTACCAATCACGCTGGATGATTTGCCAGTTGGATTAATCTTGCCTT
TCCCCGCATGAATAATATTGATGAATGCATGCGTGAGGGGTATTTCGATTTTGGCAATAGCTGCAATTGC
CGCGACATCCTCCAACGAGCATAATTCTTCAGAAAAATAGCGATGTTCCATGTTGTCAGGGCATGCATGA
TGCACGTTATGAGGTGACGGTGCTAGGCAGTATTCCCTCAAAGTTTCATAGTCAGTATCATATTCATCAT
TGCATTCCTGCAAGAGAGAATTGAGACGCAATCCACACGCTGCGGCAACCTTCCGGCGTTCGTGGTCTAT
TTGCTCTTGGACGTTGCAAACGTAAGTGTTGGATCCCGGTCGGCATCTACTCTATTCCTTTGCCCTCGGA
CGAGTGCTGGGGCGTCGGTTTCCACTATCGGCGAGTACTTCTACACAGCCATCGGTCCAGACGGCCGCGC
TTCTGCGGGCGATTTGTGTACGCCCGACAGTCCCGGCTCCGGATCGGACGATTGCGTCGCATCGACCCTG
CGCCCAAGCTGCATCATCGAAATTGCCGTCAACCAAGCTCTGATAGAGTTGGTCAAGACCAATGCGGAGC
ATATACGCCCGGAGCCGCGGCGATCCTGCAAGCTCCGGATGCCTCCGCTCGAAGTAGCGCGTCTGCTGCT
CCATACAAGCCAACCACGGCCTCCAGAAGAAGATGTTGGCGACCTCGTATTGGGAATCCCCGAACATCGC
CTCGCTCCAGTCAATGACCGCTGTTATGCGGCCATTGTCCGTCAGGACATTGTTGGAGCCGAAATCCGCG
TGCACGAGGTGCCGGACTTCGGGGCAGTCCTCGGCCCAAAGCATCAGCTCATCGAGAGCCTGCGCGACGG
ACGCACTGACGGTGTCGTCCATCACAGTTTGCCAGTGATACACATGGGGATCAGCAATCGCGCATATGAA
ATCACGCCATGTAGTGTATTGACCGATTCCTTGCGGTCCGAATGGGCCGAACCCGCTCGTCTGGCTAAGA
TCGGCCGCAGCGATCGCATCCATGGCCTCCGCGACCGGCTGCAGAACAGCGGGCAGTTCGGTTTCAGGCA
GGTCTTGCAACGTGACACCCTGTGCACGGCGGGAGATGCAATAGGTCAGGCTCTCGCTGAATTCCCCAAT
GTCAAGCACTTCCGGAATCGGGAGCGCGGCCGATGCAAAGTGCCGATAAACATAACGATCTTTGTAGAAA
CCATCGGCGCAGCTATTTACCCGCAGGACATATCCACGCCCTCCTACATCGAAGCTGAAAGCACGAGATT
CTTCGCCCTCCGAGAGCTGCATCAGGTCGGAGACGCTGTCGAACTTTTCGATCAGAAACTTCTCGACAGA
CGTCGCGGTGAGTTCAGGCTTTTTCATATCGGGGTCGTCCTCTCCAAATGAAATGAACTTCCTTATATAG
AGGAAGGGTCTTGCGAAGGATAGTGGGATTGTGCGTCATCCCTTACGTCAGTGGAGATATCACATCAATC
CACTTGCTTTGAAGACGTGGTTGGAACGTCTTCTTTTTCCACGATGCTCCTCGTGGGTGGGGGTCCATCT
TTGGGACCACTGTCGGCAGAGGCATCTTGAACGATAGCCTTTCCTTTATCGCAATGATGGCATTTGTAGG
TGCCACCTTCCTTTTCTACTGTCCTTTTGATGAAGTGACAGATAGCTGGGCAATGGAATCCGAGGAGGTT
TCCCGATATTACCCTTTGTTGAAAAGTCTCAATAGCCCTTTGGTCTTCTGAGACTGTATCTTTGATATTC
TTGGAGTAGACGAGAGTGTCGTGCTCCACCATGTTGACGGATCTCTAGGACGCGTCGACGCGTCGACGCG
TCGACGCGTCGACGCGTCCTAGAAGCTAATTCACTGGCCGTCGTTTTACAACGTCGTGACTGGGAAAACC
CTGGCGTTACCCAACTTAATCGCCTTGCAGCACATCCCCCTTTCGCCAGCTGGCGTAATAGCGAAGAGGC
CCGCACCGATCGCCCTTCCCAACAGTTGCGCAGCCTGAATG
[44 nt withheld, positions 8302-8345]
C
[141 nt withheld, positions 8347-8487]
CCTTTGACGTTGGAGTCCACGTTCTTT
[37 nt withheld, positions 8515-8551]
ACCCTATCTCGGGCTATTCTTTTGATTTATAAGGGATTTTGCCGATTTCGGAACCACCATCAAACAGGAT
TTTCGCCTGCTGGGGCAAACCAGCGTGGACCGCTTGCTGCAACTCTCTCAGGGCCAGGCGGTGAAGGGCA
ATCAGCTGTTGCCCGTCTCACTGGTGAAAAGAAAAACCACCCCAGTACATTAAAAACGTCCGCAATGTGT
TATTAAGTTGTCTAAGCGTCAATTTGTTTACACCACAATATATCCTGCCACCAGCCAGCCAACAGCTCCC
CGACCGGCAGCTCGGCACAAAATCACCACTCGATACAGGCAGCCCATCAGTCCGGGACGGCGTCAGCGGG
AGAGCCGTTGTAAGGCGGCAGACTTTGCTCATGTTACCGATGCTATTCGGAAGAACGGCAACTAAGCTGC
CGGGTTTGAAACACGGATGATCTCGCGGAGGGTAGCATGTTGATTGTAACGATGACAGAGCGTTGCTGCC
TGTGATCAAATATCATCTCCCTCGCAGAGATCCGAATTATCAGCCTTCTTATTCATTTCTCGCTTAACCG
TGACAGGCTGTCGATCTTGAGAACTATGCCGACATAATAGGAAATCGCTGGATAAAGCCGCTGAGGAAGC
TGAGTGGCGCTATTTCTTTAGAAGTGAACGTTGACGATATCAACTCCCCTATCCATTGCTCACCGAATGG
TACAGGTCGGGGACCCGAAGTTCCGACTGTCGGCCTGATGCATCCCCGGCTGATCGACCCCAGATCTGGG
GCTGAGAAAGCCCAGTAAGGAAACAACTGTAGGTTCGAGTCGCGAGATCCCCCGGAACCAAAGGAAGTAG
GTTAAACCCGCTCCGATCAGGCCGAGCCACGCCAGGCCGAGAACATTGGTTCCTGTAGGCATCGGGATTG
GCGGATCAAACACTAAAGCTACTGGAACGAGCAGAAGTCCTCCGGCCGCCAGTTGCCAGGCGGTAAAGGT
GAGCAGAGGCACGGGAGGTTGCCACTTGCGGGTCAGCACGGTTCCGAACGCCATGGAAACCGCCCCCGCC
AGGCCCGCTGCGACGCCGACAGGATCTAGCGCTGCGTTTGGTGTCAACACCAACAGCGCCACGCCCGCAG
TTCCGCAAATAGCCCCCAGGACCGCCATCAATCGTATCGGGCTACCTAGCAGAGCGGCAGAGATGAACAC
GACCATCAGCGGCTGCACAGCGCCTACCGTCGCCGCGACCCCGCCCGGCAGGCGGTAGACCGAAATAAAC
AACAAGCTCCAGAATAGCGAAATATTAAGTGCGCCGAGGATGAAGATGCGCATCCACCAGATTCCCGTTG
GAATCTGTCGGACGATCATCACGAGCAATAAACCCGCCGGCAACGCCCGCAGCAGCATACCGGCGACCCC
TCGGCCTCGCTGTTCGGGCTCCACGAAAACGCCGGACAGATGCGCCTTGTGAGCGTCCTTGGGGCCGTCC
TCCTGTTTGAAGACCGACAGCCCAATGATCTCGCCGTCGATGTAGGCGCCGAATGCCACGGCATCTCGCA
ACCGTTCAGCGAACGCCTCCATGGGCTTTTTCTCCTCGTGCTCGTAAACGGACCCGAACATCTCTGGAGC
TTTCTTCAGGGCCGACAATCGGATCTCGCGGAAATCCTGCACGTCGGCCGCTCCAAGCCGTCGAATCTGA
GCCTTAATCACAATTGTCAATTTTAATCCTCTGTTTATCGGCAGTTCGTAGAGCGCGCCGTGCGTCCCGA
GCGATACTGAGCGAAGCAAGTGCGTCGAGCAGTGCCCGCTTGTTCCTGAAATGCCAGTAAAGCGCTGGCT
GCTGAACCCCCAGCCGGAACTGACCCCACAAGGCCCTAGCGTTTGCAATGCACCAGGTCATCATTGACCC
AGGCGTGTTCCACCAGGCCGCTGCCTCGCAACTCTTCGCAGGCTTCGCCGACCTGCTCGCGCCACTTCTT
CACGCGGGTGGAATCCGATCCGCACATGAGGCGGAAGGTTTCCAGCTTGAGCGGGTACGGCTCCCGGTGC
GAGCTGAAATAGTCGAACATCCGTCGGGCCGTCGGCGACAGCTTGCGGTACTTCTCCCATATGAATTTCG
TGTAGTGGTCGCCAGCAAACAGCACGACGATTTCCTCGTCGATCAGGACCTGGCAACGGGACGTTTTCTT
GCCACGGTCCAGGACGCGGAAGCGGTGCAGCAGCGACACCGATTCCAGGTGCCCAACGCGGTCGGACGTG
AAGCCCATCGCCGTCGCCTGTAGGCGCGACAGGCATTCCTCGGCCTTCGTGTAATACCGGCCATTGATCG
ACCAGCCCAGGTCCTGGCAAAGCTCGTAGAACGTGAAGGTGATCGGCTCGCCGATAGGGGTGCGCTTCGC
GTACTCCAACACCTGCTGCCACACCAGTTCGTCATCGTCGGCCCGCAGCTCGACGCCGGTGTAGGTGATC
TTCACGTCCTTGTTGACGTGGAAAATGACCTTGTTTTGCAGCGCCTCGCGCGGGATTTTCTTGTTGCGCG
TGGTGAACAGGGCAGAGCGGGCCGTGTCGTTTGGCATCGCTCGCATCGTGTCCGGCCACGGCGCAATATC
GAACAAGGAAAGCTGCATTTCCTTGATCTGCTGCTTCGTGTGTTTCAGCAACGCGGCCTGCTTGGCCTCG
CTGACCTGTTTTGCCAGGTCCTCGCCGGCGGTTTTTCGCTTCTTGGTCGTCATAGTTCCTCGCGTGTCGA
TGGTCATCGACTTCGCCAAACCTGCCGCCTCCTGTTCGAGACGACGCGAACGCTCCACGGCGGCCGATGG
CGCGGGCAGGGCAGGGGGAGCCAGTTGCACGCTGTCGCGCTCGATCTTGGCCGTAGCTTGCTGGACCATC
GAGCCGACGGACTGGAAGGTTTCGCGGGGCGCACGCATGACGGTGCGGCTTGCGATGGTTTCGGCATCCT
CGGCGGAAAACCCCGCGTCGATCAGTTCTTGCCTGTATGCCTTCCGGTCAAACGTCCGATTCATTCACCC
TCCTTGCGGGATTGCCCCGACTCACGCCGGGGCAATGTGCCCTTATTCCTGATTTGACCCGCCTGGTGCC
TTGGTGTCCAGATAATCCACCTTATCGGCAATGAAGTCGGTCCCGTAGACCGTCTGGCCGTCCTTCTCGT
ACTTGGTATTCCGAATCTTGCCCTGCACGAATACCAGCGACCCCTTGCCCAAATACTTGCCGTGGGCCTC
GGCCTGAGAGCCAAAACACTTGATGCGGAAGAAGTCGGTGCGCTCCTGCTTGTCGCCGGCATCGTTGCGC
CACATCTAGGTACTAAAACAATTCATCCAGTAAAATATAATATTTTATTTTCTCCCAATCAGGCTTGATC
CCCAGTAAGTCAAAAAATAGCTCGACATACTGTTCTTCCCCGATATCCTCCCTGATCGACCGGACGCAGA
AGGCAATGTCATACCACTTGTCCGCCCTGCCGCTTCTCCCAAGATCAATAAAGCCACTTACTTTGCCATC
TTTCACAAAGATGTTGCTGTCTCCCAGGTCGCCGTGGGAAAAGACAAGTTCCTCTTCGGGCTTTTCCGTC
TTTAAAAAATCATACAGCTCGCGCGGATCTTTAAATGGAGTGTCTTCTTCCCAGTTTTCGCAATCCACAT
CGGCCAGATCGTTATTCAGTAAGTAATCCAATTCGGCTAAGCGGCTGTCTAAGCTATTCGTATAGGGACA
ATCCGATATGTCGATGGAGTGAAAGAGCCTGATGCACTCCGCATACAGCTCGATAATCTTTTCAGGGCTT
TGTTCATCTTCATACTCTTCCGAGCAAAGGACGCCATCGGCCTCACTCATGAGCAGATTGCTCCAGCCAT
CATGCCGTTCAAAGTGCAGGACCTTTGGAACAGGCAGCTTTCCTTCCAGCCATAGCATCATGTCCTTTTC
CCGTTCCACATCATAGGTGGTCCCTTTATACCGGCTGTCCGTCATTTTTAAATATAGGTTTTCATTTTCT
CCCACCAGCTTATATACCTTAGCAGGAGACATTCCTTCCGTATCTTTTACGCAGCGGTATTTTTCGATCA
GTTTTTTCAATTCCGGTGATATTCTCATTTTAGCCATTTATTATTTCCTTCCTCTTTTCTACAGTATTTA
AAGATACCCCAAGAAGCTAATTATAACAAGACGAACTCCAATTCACTGTTCCTTGCATTCTAAAACCTTA
AATACCAGAAAACAGCTTTTTCAAAGTTGTTTTCAAAGTTGGCGTATAACATAGTATCGACGGAGCCGAT
TTTGAAACCACAATTATGGGTGATGCTGCCAACTTACTGATTTAGTGTATGATGGTGTTTTTGAGGTGCT
CCAGTGGCTTCTGTTTCTATCAGCTGTCCCTCCTGTTCAGCTACTGACGGGGTGGTGCGTAACGGCAAAA
GCACCGCCGGACATCAGCGCTATCTCTGCTCTCACTGCCGTAAAACATGGCAACTGCAGTTCACTTACAC
CGCTTCTCAACCCGGTACGCACCAGAAAATCATTGATATGGCCATGAATGGCGTTGGATGCCGGGCAACA
GCCCGCATTATGGGCGTTGGCCTCAACACGATTTTACGTCACTTAAAAAACTCAGGCCGCAGTCGGTAAC
CTCGCGCATACAGCCGGGCAGTGACGTCATCGTCTGCGCGGAAATGGACGAACAGTGGGGCTATGTCGGG
GCTAAATCGCGCCAGCGCTGGCTGTTTTACGCGTATGACAGTCTCCGGAAGACGGTTGTTGCGCACGTAT
TCGGTGAACGCACTATGGCGACGCTGGGGCGTCTTATGAGCCTGCTGTCACCCTTTGACGTGGTGATATG
GATGACGGATGGCTGGCCGCTGTATGAATCCCGCCTGAAGGGAAAGCTGCACGTAATCAGCAAGCGATAT
ACGCAGCGAATTGAGCGGCATAACCTGAATCTGAGGCAGCACCTGGCACGGCTGGGACGGAAGTCGCTGT
CGTTCTCAAAATCGGTGGAGCTGCATGACAAAGTCATCGGGCATTATCTGAACATAAAACACTATCAATA
AGTTGGAGTCATTACCCAATTATGATAGAATTTACAAGCTATAAGGTTATTGTCCTGGGTTTCAAGCATT
AGTCCATGCAAGTTTTTATGCTTTGCCCATTCTATAGATATATTGATAAGCGCGCTGCCTATGCCTTGCC
CCCTGAAATCCTTACATACGGCGATATCTTCTATATAAAAGATATATTATCTTATCAGTATTGTCAATAT
ATTCAAGGCAATCTGCCTCCTCATCCTCTTCATCCTCTTCGTCTTGGTAGCTTTTTAAATATGGCGCTTC
ATAGAGTAATTCTGTAAAGGTCCAATTCTCGTTTTCATACCTCGGTATAATCTTACCTATCACCTCAAAT
GGTTCGCTGGGTTTATCGCACCCCCGAACACGAGCACGGCACCCGCGACCACTATGCCAAGAATGCCCAA
GGTAAAAATTGCCGGCCCCGCCATGAAGTCCGTGAATGCCCCGACGGCCGAAGTGAAGGGCAGGCCGCCA
CCCAGGCCGCCGCCCTCACTGCCCGGCACCTGGTCGCTGAATGTCGATGCCAGCACCTGCGGCACGTCAA
TGCTTCCGGGCGTCGCGCTCGGGCTGATCGCCCATCCCGTTACTGCCCCGATCCCGGCAATGGCAAGGAC
TGCCAGCGCTGCCATTTTTGGGGTGAGGCCGTTCGCGGCCGAGGGGCGCAGCCCCTGGGGGGATGGGAGG
CCCGCGTTAGCGGGCCGGGAGGGTTCGAGAAGGGGGGGCACCCCCCTTCGGCGTGCGCGGTCACGCGCAC
AGGGCGCAGCCCTGGTTAAAAACAAGGTTTATAAATATTGGTTTAAAAGCAGGTTAAAAGACAGGTTAGC
GGTGGCCGAAAAACGGGCGGAAACCCTTGCAAATGCTGGATTTTCTGCCTGTGGACAGCCCCTCAAATGT
CAATAGGTGCGCCCCTCATCTGTCAGCACTCTGCCCCTCAAGTGTCAAGGATCGCGCCCCTCATCTGTCA
GTAGTCGCGCCCCTCAAGTGTCAATACCGCAGGGCACTTATCCCCAGGCTTGTCCACATCATCTGTGGGA
AACTCGCGTAAAATCAGGCGTTTTCGCCGATTTGCGAGGCTGGCCAGCTCCACGTCGCCGGCCGAAATCG
AGCCTGCCCCTCATCTGTCAACGCCGCGCCGGGTGAGTCGGCCCCTCAAGTGTCAACGTCCGCCCCTCAT
CTGTCAGTGAGGGCCAAGTTTTCCGCGAGGTATCCACAACGCCGGCGGCCGCGGTGTCTCGCACACGGCT
TCGACGGCGTTTCTGGCGCGTTTGCAGGGCCATAGACGGCCGCCAGCCCAGCGGCGAGGGCAACCAGCCC
GGTGAGCGTCGGAAAGGCGC
Features (pLannotate 1.2.2; 36 found; start..end, strand, type, name):
      3..89      -  CDS            traI (fragment): TRAI6_ECOLX - Experimental evidence at protein level: Swiss-Prot protein existence level 1. The initiation process of transfer DNA synthesis requires the interaction of at least three plasmid-specific components (TraH, I, and J) at the transfer origin resulting in the assembly of a specialised nucleoprotein complex - the relaxosome. Site- and strand-specific cleavage at the transfer origin is dependent on TraI and TraJ. From Escherichia coli.
    127..498     -  CDS            traJ: oriT-recognizing protein; traJ
    531..640     -  oriT           oriT: incP origin of transfer
    772..962     +  rep_origin     ori (fragment): high-copy-number ColE1/pMB1/pBR322/pUC origin of replication
   1321..1971    -  CDS            TetR: tetracycline resistance regulatory protein; tetR
   2077..2326    +  CDS            TcR (fragment): tetracycline efflux protein; tetA; confers resistance to tetracycline
   2436..2460    -  misc_feature   RB T-DNA repeat: right border repeat from nopaline C58 T-DNA
   2490..2508    +  misc_feature   MCS (fragment): pUC18/19 multiple cloning site
   2559..2904    +  promoter       CaMV 35S promoter: strong constitutive promoter from cauliflower mosaic virus
   2856..2902    +  promoter       minimal CaMV 35S promoter: minimal 35S promoter from cauliflower mosaic virus
   2914..2932    -  misc_feature   MCS (fragment): pUC18/19 multiple cloning site
   2943..3458    +  CDS            P19_TBSVC: Experimental evidence at protein level: Swiss-Prot protein existence level 1. Acts as a suppressor of RNA-mediated gene silencing, also known as post-transcriptional gene silencing (PTGS), a mechanism of plant viral defense that limits the accumulation of viral RNAs. Binds to short interfering RNAs (siRNAs) with high affinity. Acts as a molecular caliper to specifically select siRNAs based on the length of the duplex region of the RNA (By similarity). From Tomato bushy stunt virus (strain Cherry) (TBSV).
   3531..3707    +  polyA_signal   CaMV poly(A) signal: cauliflower mosaic virus polyadenylation signal
   4210..4551    +  promoter       CaMV 35S promoter: strong constitutive promoter from cauliflower mosaic virus
   4577..4601    +  protein_bind   attB1: mutant version of attB; recombination site for the Gateway® BP reaction BP Clonase™
   4613..5038    +  CDS            BZIP53: BZP53_ARATH - Experimental evidence at protein level: Swiss-Prot protein existence level 1. Transcription activator that binds DNA to the C-box-like motif (5'-TGCTGACGTCA-3'), ABRE elements, G-box-like motif (5'- CCACGTGGCC-3'), DOF (5'-AAAG-3'), I-box (5'-GATAA-3'), BS1 (5'-AGCGGG- 3'), MY3 (5'-CGACG-3'), 5'-CAGTGCGC-3' and 5'-ACTCAT-3' sequence in target gene promoters (PubMed:15047879, PubMed:16810321, PubMed:19531597, PubMed:21278122, PubMed:25108460). DNA-binding and subsequent transcription activation is triggered by heterodimerization with other bZIP proteins (e.g. BZIP1, BZIP10 and BZI
   5055..5079    -  protein_bind   attB2: mutant version of attB; recombination site for the Gateway® BP reaction BP Clonase™
   5108..5197    +  CDS            3xHA: three tandem HA epitope tags
   5231..5483    +  terminator     NOS terminator: nopaline synthase terminator and poly(A) signal
   5912..6164    -  terminator     NOS terminator: nopaline synthase terminator and poly(A) signal
   6188..6616    -  CDS            nos (fragment): DHNO_AGRT7 - Protein inferred from homology: Swiss-Prot protein existence level 3. From Agrobacterium tumefaciens (strain T37).
   6632..7657    -  CDS            HygR: aminoglycoside phosphotransferase from E. coli; aph(4)-Ia; confers resistance to hygromycin
   7667..8011    -  promoter       CaMV 35S promoter: strong constitutive promoter from cauliflower mosaic virus
   7668..7714    -  promoter       minimal CaMV 35S promoter: minimal 35S promoter from cauliflower mosaic virus
   8149..8304    +  CDS            lacZα (fragment) (sequence partly withheld): LacZα fragment of β-galactosidase; lacZ fragment
   8302..8602    +  rep_origin     M13 ori (fragment) (sequence partly withheld): M13 bacteriophage origin of replication; arrow indicates direction of (+) strand synthesis
   8603..8733    +  CDS            lacI (fragment): lac repressor; lacI; The lac repressor binds to the lac operator to inhibit transcription in E. coli. This inhibition can be relieved by adding lactose or isopropyl-β-D-thiogalactopyranoside (IPTG).
   8787..8811    -  misc_feature   LB T-DNA repeat: left border repeat from nopaline C58 T-DNA
  10268..10387   -  CDS            tetR (fragment): TETR1_ECOLX - Experimental evidence at protein level: Swiss-Prot protein existence level 1. TetR is the repressor of the tetracycline resistance element; its N-terminal region forms a helix-turn-helix structure and binds DNA. Binding of tetracycline to TetR reduces the repressor affinity for the tetracycline resistance gene (tetA) promoter operator sites. From Escherichia coli.
  10407..11555   -  CDS            trfA: trans-acting replication protein that binds to and activates oriV
  11854..12648   -  CDS            KanR: aminoglycoside phosphotransferase; aphA-3; confers resistance to kanamycin
  12840..13607   +  mobile_element IS1: prokaryotic transposable element IS1
  13616..13765   -  CDS            satA (fragment): STA_BACSU - Also known as yyaR. Experimental evidence at protein level: Swiss-Prot protein existence level 1. Involved in resistance to streptothricin, a broad-spectrum antibiotic produced by streptomycetes. Detoxifies streptothricin via acetylation of the beta amino group of the first beta-lysyl moiety of streptothricin. From Bacillus subtilis (strain 168).
  13764..13958   -  CDS            satA (fragment): STA_BACSU - Also known as yyaR. Experimental evidence at protein level: Swiss-Prot protein existence level 1. Involved in resistance to streptothricin, a broad-spectrum antibiotic produced by streptomycetes. Detoxifies streptothricin via acetylation of the beta amino group of the first beta-lysyl moiety of streptothricin. From Bacillus subtilis (strain 168).
  13961..14236   -  CDS            klaC (fragment): KLAC_ECOLX - Also known as telB. Protein predicted: Swiss-Prot protein existence level 4. Belongs to the kla operon, which is associated with cryptic tellurite resistance, and IncW plasmid fertility inhibition. From Escherichia coli.
  14300..14931   -  rep_origin     oriV: incP origin of replication
