[The description below was written by a language model from this plasmid's Addgene catalogue record and pLannotate feature annotations shown in this document.]
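Description:
pGWB14-LYX050 is a plant expression binary vector built on the pGWB14 backbone and intended for Agrobacterium-mediated transient or stable expression of a Nicotiana benthamiana transcription factor. The backbone is of the broad-host-range IncP type. It carries oriV with its trans-acting replication protein trfA, which allows low-copy maintenance in both E. coli and Agrobacterium, and an oriT/traJ region for mobilisation. Bacterial selection is by kanamycin (KanR). The annotation also detects leftover backbone fragments that are not functional payload, including partial tetracycline resistance genes, an IS1 element, and lacZα and lacI pieces.

Three expression units lie between the nopaline-type right and left T-DNA border repeats. The main cassette uses a CaMV 35S promoter to drive the insert Niben101Scf00687g08008.1, which is flanked by attB1 and attB2 Gateway sites, although the record lists Gibson cloning as the method. The insert is fused at its C terminus to a 3xHA epitope tag and terminated by the NOS terminator. The annotation tool matches this coding sequence to Arabidopsis BZIP53, suggesting the insert is a bZIP-family transcription factor, but the record itself does not name the family. A second 35S-driven unit encodes the tomato bushy stunt virus P19 protein, a suppressor of RNA silencing that binds siRNAs, followed by a CaMV poly(A) signal. It is not mentioned in the catalogue fields but would be expected to boost transgene expression in infiltrated leaves. The third unit is a 35S-driven hygromycin resistance gene with a NOS terminator, for selecting stably transformed plants. The HA tag allows the expressed factor to be detected or immunoprecipitated.
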