Addgene plasmid #126268: pGWB14-LYX050
Purpose: With a Nicotiana benthamiana transcription factor in PGWB14 backbone, for Agrobacterium mediated transient or stable expression corresponding transcription factor fused with a C-terminal HA tag.
Depositing lab: Silin Zhong. Depositing organization: Chinese University of Hong Kong.
Backbone
  Vector backbone: pGWB14
  Vector type: Plant Expression
  Selectable markers: Hygromycin
Growth in bacteria
  Bacterial resistance: Kanamycin, 50 μg/mL
  Growth temperature: 37°C
  Growth strain: DH5alpha
  Copy number: Low Copy
Gene/Insert
  Gene/Insert name: Niben101Scf00687g08008.1
  Species: Nicotiana benthamiana
  Promoter: CaMV 35S
  Tag / fusion protein: HA (C terminal on insert)
  Cloning method: Gibson Cloning
Terms and licenses: Academic/Nonprofit Terms; Industry Terms: Not Available to Industry
How to cite: pGWB14-LYX050 was a gift from Silin Zhong (Addgene plasmid # 126268 ; http://n2t.net/addgene:126268 ; RRID:Addgene_126268)
