>Addgene plasmid #126268 | pGWB14-LYX050 | depositor partial sequence | sequence record 241542 | Niben101Scf00687g08008.1
ATGGCTTCCACCCAGCAAGCGGTGAGTTCTGCTTCTGATGCAGACCAGCAGTATGCAAAGCTTGACGAAA
GGAAAAGGAAGAGAATGGAATCCAATCGTGAGTCTGCTCGTAGGTCACGGATGAGGAAGCAACAACTATT
GGGAGAGTTGATGAGCGAAACAACACAACTACATAAACAGAACAGTATCTGCCGTGAGAGGATTGATTCT
GTCGAGAGAAATTATCGTGCGATGGATGCAGAGAACAATGTGTTGAGAGCTCAGATTGCTGAATTAACTG
AACGTTTGAATTCATTGAACTCGCTCACTCAATTTTGGGCTGATGCTAATGGATTTCCTGTGGAACTCCC
TGAAATTCCCGACACATTGCTTGAGCCATGGAAGTTGCCTTGCCCTATTCAACCTATCGATGCCTCTTCT
GGTATGTTGCTGTTT
